Addgene plasmid #130147: pRDAX-399 FLAG miRFP670[1] Stuffer/InteinA miRFP670[2]
Purpose: PPI (BiFC/TriFC) assay vector
Depositing lab: Gary Lewin. Depositing organization: Max-Delbrueck-Centrum fuer Molekulare Medizin (MDC).
Backbone
  Vector backbone: pEGFP-N1 U55762 Clontech
  Vector type: Mammalian Expression
Growth in bacteria
  Bacterial resistance: Kanamycin, 50 μg/mL
  Growth temperature: 37°C
  Growth strain: DH5alpha
  Copy number: High Copy
Gene/Insert
  Gene/Insert name: miRFP670
  Species: M. musculus (mouse)
  Cloning method: Restriction Enzyme; 5′ cloning site unknown (unknown if destroyed); 3′ cloning site unknown (unknown if destroyed)
Terms and licenses: Academic/Nonprofit Terms; Industry Terms: Not Available to Industry
How to cite: pRDAX-399 FLAG miRFP670[1] Stuffer/InteinA miRFP670[2] was a gift from Gary Lewin (Addgene plasmid # 130147 ; http://n2t.net/addgene:130147 ; RRID:Addgene_130147)
