[The description below was written by a language model from this plasmid's Addgene catalogue record and pLannotate feature annotations shown in this document.]
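Description:
pRDAX-399 FLAG miRFP670[1] Stuffer/InteinA miRFP670[2] is a mammalian expression plasmid built on the Clontech pEGFP-N1 backbone and deposited as an assay vector for detecting protein–protein interactions by bimolecular or trimolecular fluorescence complementation (BiFC/TriFC). It replicates in E. coli at high copy from a ColE1/pUC-type origin and also carries an f1 origin. Selection relies on the Tn5 NeoR/KanR gene. It is driven by a bacterial promoter for kanamycin resistance and by the SV40 early promoter, with an HSV TK polyadenylation signal, for G418 selection in mammalian cells.

The expression cassette is driven by the CMV immediate-early enhancer and promoter and terminated by the SV40 poly(A) signal. Downstream of a residual multiple cloning site, the annotation shows a FLAG-type epitope fragment. This is followed by a short bacteriophytochrome-like segment, consistent with the first fragment of the near-infrared fluorescent protein miRFP670. The next annotated feature matches Pyrococcus horikoshii RadA, which probably corresponds to the "InteinA" element in the name, since that gene harbours an intein. The stuffer named in the title is not separately annotated. A longer phytochrome-like segment follows, consistent with miRFP670 fragment [2], and then a second FLAG tag and a short SV40 large T antigen fragment, which may be a nuclear localisation signal, although the record does not say so.

The bphP hits reflect homology only. The catalogue's listing of mouse as the insert species also sits oddly with a phytochrome-derived reporter. The record does not explain how the stuffer and intein are meant to be used. Plausibly, the stuffer is replaced by a test protein, and fluorescence reports reassembly of the split miRFP670 halves.
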