Features (pLannotate 1.2.2; 18 found; start..end, strand, type, name):
     61..364     +  enhancer       CMV enhancer: human cytomegalovirus immediate early enhancer
    365..568     +  promoter       CMV promoter: human cytomegalovirus (CMV) immediate early promoter
    591..634     +  misc_feature   MCS (fragment): multiple cloning site
    643..667     +  CDS            3xFLAG (fragment): three tandem FLAG® epitope tags
    725..844     +  CDS            bphP (fragment): BPHY_DEIRA - Experimental evidence at protein level: Swiss-Prot protein existence level 1. Photoreceptor which exists in two forms that are reversibly interconvertible by light: the R form that absorbs maximally in the red region of the spectrum and the FR form that absorbs maximally in the far-red region. Has also a slight blue shift for the far-red maximum. Could also absorb green light. May participate in regulating pigment synthesis like the carotenoid deinoxanthin which could protect the bacterium from intense visible light. From Deinococcus radiodurans (strain ATCC 13939 / DSM 20539 / JC
   1049..1672    +  CDS            radA (fragment): RADA_PYRHO - Experimental evidence at protein level: Swiss-Prot protein existence level 1. Involved in DNA repair and in homologous recombination. Binds and assemble on single-stranded DNA to form a nucleoprotein filament. Hydrolyzes ATP in a ssDNA-dependent manner and promotes DNA strand exchange between homologous DNA molecules (By similarity). From Pyrococcus horikoshii (strain ATCC 700860 / DSM 12428 / JCM 9974 / NBRC 100139 / OT-3).
   1613..2149    +  CDS            bphP (fragment): BPHY_DEIRA - Experimental evidence at protein level: Swiss-Prot protein existence level 1. Photoreceptor which exists in two forms that are reversibly interconvertible by light: the R form that absorbs maximally in the red region of the spectrum and the FR form that absorbs maximally in the far-red region. Has also a slight blue shift for the far-red maximum. Could also absorb green light. May participate in regulating pigment synthesis like the carotenoid deinoxanthin which could protect the bacterium from intense visible light. From Deinococcus radiodurans (strain ATCC 13939 / DSM 20539 / JC
   2156..2179    +  CDS            FLAG: FLAG® epitope tag, followed by an enterokinase cleavage site
   2198..2281    +  CDS            large T antigen (fragment): large T antigen from SV40 (simian virus 40)
   2304..2425    +  polyA_signal   SV40 poly(A) signal: SV40 polyadenylation signal
   2459..2887    -  rep_origin     f1 ori (sequence partly withheld): f1 bacteriophage origin of replication; arrow indicates direction of (+) strand synthesis
   2914..3018    +  promoter       AmpR promoter: bla
   3020..3377    +  promoter       SV40 promoter: SV40 enhancer and early promoter
   3412..4206    +  CDS            NeoR/KanR: aminoglycoside phosphotransferase from Tn5; aph(3')-II (or nptII); confers resistance to neomycin, kanamycin, and G418 (Geneticin®)
   4227..4379    +  CDS            ble (fragment): BLE_KLEPN - Experimental evidence at protein level: Swiss-Prot protein existence level 1. Binding protein with a strong affinity to the bleomycin family of antibiotics. Binds to CL990; an antimitotic-antibiotic compound. From Klebsiella pneumoniae.
   4438..4485    +  polyA_signal   HSV TK poly(A) signal: herpes simplex virus thymidine kinase polyadenylation signal (Cole and Stacy, 1985)
   4576..4592    -  polyA_signal   bGH poly(A) signal (fragment): bovine growth hormone polyadenylation signal
   4814..5402    +  rep_origin     ori: high-copy-number ColE1/pMB1/pBR322/pUC origin of replication
>Addgene plasmid #130147 | pRDAX-399 FLAG miRFP670[1] Stuffer/InteinA miRFP670[2] | addgene full sequence | sequence record 372354 | Addgene NGS Result
TAGTTATTAATAGTAATCAATTACGGGGTCATTAGTTCATAGCCCATATATGGAGTTCCGCGTTACATAA
CTTACGGTAAATGGCCCGCCTGGCTGACCGCCCAACGACCCCCGCCCATTGACGTCAATAATGACGTATG
TTCCCATAGTAACGCCAATAGGGACTTTCCATTGACGTCAATGGGTGGAGTATTTACGGTAAACTGCCCA
CTTGGCAGTACATCAAGTGTATCATATGCCAAGTACGCCCCCTATTGACGTCAATGACGGTAAATGGCCC
GCCTGGCATTATGCCCAGTACATGACCTTATGGGACTTTCCTACTTGGCAGTACATCTACGTATTAGTCA
TCGCTATTACCATGGTGATGCGGTTTTGGCAGTACATCAATGGGCGTGGATAGCGGTTTGACTCACGGGG
ATTTCCAAGTCTCCACCCCATTGACGTCAATGGGAGTTTGTTTTGGCACCAAAATCAACGGGACTTTCCA
AAATGTCGTAACAACTCCGCCCCATTGACGCAAATGGGCGGTAGGCGTGTACGGTGGGAGGTCTATATAA
GCAGAGCTGGTTTAGTGAACCGTCAGATCCGCTAGCGCTACCGGACTCAGATCTCGAGCTCAAGCTTCGA
ATTCGCCACCATGGACTACAAAGACGATGACGATAAAGGAAGTGTGGCTGGGCATGCTAGCGGTTCTCCT
GCCTTTGGCACCGCTAGTCACTCCAACTGCGAGCACGAGGAGATCCATCTTGCTGGGAGTATCCAGCCTC
ACGGAGCCCTTCTGGTCGTTAGCGAACACGATCACCGTGTGATTCAGGCAAGCGCGAATGCAGCCGAGTT
CCTCAACCTGGGCAGTGTGCTGGGAGTTCCCTTGGCCGAAATCGACGGAGATCTGCTGATCAAGATTCTG
CCCCATCTCGATCCGACAGCTGAAGGCATGCCAGTAGCAGTTAGGTGTCGCATTGGGAATCCGTCCACCG
AGTATTGCGGTCTGATGCATAGGCCACCAGAAGGAGGGCTGATTATCGAGCTGGAAAGAGCGGGACCCAA
GTGCTTTGCCAGAGATACGGAAGTCTACTATGAGAACGATACCGTACCTCACATGGAATCCATCGAAGAG
ATGTACTCCAAGTATGCCAGCATGAATGGCGAGTTGCCATTCGACAATGGCTATGCTGTTCCTCTGGACA
ACGTGTTTGTCTACACTCTCGACATTGCGTCTGGTGAGATCAAGAAAACACGTGCCTCCTACATTTATCG
GGAAAAGGTCGAGAAGCTGATTGAGATCAAGCTGAGCTCAGGGTATAGTCTCAAAGTGACACCGTCCCAT
CCCGTTCTGCTGTTTAGGGATGGACTGCAGTGGGTGCCAGCTGCAGAAGTGAAACCTGGTGATGTGGTTG
TCGGAGTGAGAGAAGAGGTGCTTCGAAGGCGCATCATCTCAAAAGGGGAACTCGAATTCCATGAGGTGTC
TAGCGTACGGATCATTGACTACAACAACTGGGTGTACGACTTGGTCATACCCGAAACTCACAACTTCATA
GCACCCAATGGCCTTGTTCTGCACAATACCAGAGCGGGACCCAGTATCGACCTGTCTGGGACACTCGCAC
CAGCACTGGAGCGCATAAGAACTGCTGGATCACTGAGGGCCCTCTGTGACGACACAGTCTTGCTCTTTCA
GCAATGTACGGGCTATGATCGAGTGATGGTGTACCGATTCGACGAACAGGGTCATGGTCTGGTCTTTTCC
GAGTGTCACGTGCCTGGCCTGGAGAGCTACTTTGGCAACCGCTATCCCTCTTCTACCGTACCCCAGATGG
CCAGGCAACTTTACGTCCGGCAACGGGTCAGAGTGCTGGTGGATGTGACCTACCAGCCTGTGCCACTCGA
ACCTCGGCTGAGCCCACTCACTGGACGGGATCTGGACATGAGCGGCTGCTTCCTGAGGTCCATGTCACCT
TGCCATCTGCAGTTCTTGAAGGACATGGGCGTTCGAGCCACACTCGCAGTCTCACTGGTTGTAGGCGGGA
AACTGTGGGGTCTTGTGGTGTGTCACCACTACCTTCCCAGGTTCATCCGGTTCGAGTTGAGAGCCATCTG
CAAACGTTTGGCCGAGAGAATAGCCACCCGCATTACTGCTCTGGAATCCACTGGTGATTACAAGGATGAC
GATGACAAGTAAGCGGCCGCGACTCTAGATCATAATCAGCCATACCACATTTGTAGAGGTTTTACTTGCT
TTAAAAAACCTCCCACACCTCCCCCTGAACCTGAAACATAAAATGAATGCAATTGTTGTTGTTAACTTGT
TTATTGCAGCTTATAATGGTTACAAATAAAGCAATAGCATCACAAATTTCACAAATAAAGCATTTTTTTC
ACTGCATTCTAGTTGTGGTTTGTCCAAACTCATCAATGTATCTTAAGGCGTAAATTGTAAGCGTTAATAT
TTTGTTAAAATTCGCGTTAAATTTTTGTTAAATCAGCTCATTTTTTAACCAATAGGCCGAAATCGGCAAA
ATCCCTTATAAATCAAAAGAATAGACCGAGATAGGGT
[37 nt withheld, positions 2558-2594]
AAAGAACGTGGACTCCAACGTCAAAGG
[49 nt withheld, positions 2622-2670]
T
[91 nt withheld, positions 2672-2762]
G
[124 nt withheld, positions 2764-2887]
CAGGTGGCACTTTTCGGGGAAATGTGCGCGGAACCCCTATTTGTTTATTTTTCTAAATACATTCAAATAT
GTATCCGCTCATGAGACAATAACCCTGATAAATGCTTCAATAATATTGAAAAAGGAAGAGTCCTGAGGCG
GAAAGAACCAGCTGTGGAATGTGTGTCAGTTAGGGTGTGGAAAGTCCCCAGGCTCCCCAGCAGGCAGAAG
TATGCAAAGCATGCATCTCAATTAGTCAGCAACCAGGTGTGGAAAGTCCCCAGGCTCCCCAGCAGGCAGA
AGTATGCAAAGCATGCATCTCAATTAGTCAGCAACCATAGTCCCGCCCCTAACTCCGCCCATCCCGCCCC
TAACTCCGCCCAGTTCCGCCCATTCTCCGCCCCATGGCTGACTAATTTTTTTTATTTATGCAGAGGCCGA
GGCCGCCTCGGCCTCTGAGCTATTCCAGAAGTAGTGAGGAGGCTTTTTTGGAGGCCTAGGCTTTTGCAAA
GATCGATCAAGAGACAGGATGAGGATCGTTTCGCATGATTGAACAAGATGGATTGCACGCAGGTTCTCCG
GCCGCTTGGGTGGAGAGGCTATTCGGCTATGACTGGGCACAACAGACAATCGGCTGCTCTGATGCCGCCG
TGTTCCGGCTGTCAGCGCAGGGGCGCCCGGTTCTTTTTGTCAAGACCGACCTGTCCGGTGCCCTGAATGA
ACTGCAAGACGAGGCAGCGCGGCTATCGTGGCTGGCCACGACGGGCGTTCCTTGCGCAGCTGTGCTCGAC
GTTGTCACTGAAGCGGGAAGGGACTGGCTGCTATTGGGCGAAGTGCCGGGGCAGGATCTCCTGTCATCTC
ACCTTGCTCCTGCCGAGAAAGTATCCATCATGGCTGATGCAATGCGGCGGCTGCATACGCTTGATCCGGC
TACCTGCCCATTCGACCACCAAGCGAAACATCGCATCGAGCGAGCACGTACTCGGATGGAAGCCGGTCTT
GTCGATCAGGATGATCTGGACGAAGAGCATCAGGGGCTCGCGCCAGCCGAACTGTTCGCCAGGCTCAAGG
CGAGCATGCCCGACGGCGAGGATCTCGTCGTGACCCATGGCGATGCCTGCTTGCCGAATATCATGGTGGA
AAATGGCCGCTTTTCTGGATTCATCGACTGTGGCCGGCTGGGTGTGGCGGACCGCTATCAGGACATAGCG
TTGGCTACCCGTGATATTGCTGAAGAGCTTGGCGGCGAATGGGCTGACCGCTTCCTCGTGCTTTACGGTA
TCGCCGCTCCCGATTCGCAGCGCATCGCCTTCTATCGCCTTCTTGACGAGTTCTTCTGAGCGGGACTCTG
GGGTTCGAAATGACCGACCAAGCGACGCCCAACCTGCCATCACGAGATTTCGATTCCACCGCCGCCTTCT
ATGAAAGGTTGGGCTTCGGAATCGTTTTCCGGGACGCCGGCTGGATGATCCTCCAGCGCGGGGATCTCAT
GCTGGAGTTCTTCGCCCACCCTAGGGGGAGGCTAACTGAAACACGGAAGGAGACAATACCGGAAGGAACC
CGCGCTATGACGGCAATAAAAAGACAGAATAAAACGCACGGTGTTGGGTCGTTTGTTCATAAACGCGGGG
TTCGGTCCCAGGGCTGGCACTCTGTCGATACCCCACCGAGACCCCATTGGGGCCAATACGCCCGCGTTTC
TTCCTTTTCCCCACCCCACCCCCCAAGTTCGGGTGAAGGCCCAGGGCTCGCAGCCAACGTCGGGGCGGCA
GGCCCTGCCATAGCCTCAGGTTACTCATATATACTTTAGATTGATTTAAAACTTCATTTTTAATTTAAAA
GGATCTAGGTGAAGATCCTTTTTGATAATCTCATGACCAAAATCCCTTAACGTGAGTTTTCGTTCCACTG
AGCGTCAGACCCCGTAGAAAAGATCAAAGGATCTTCTTGAGATCCTTTTTTTCTGCGCGTAATCTGCTGC
TTGCAAACAAAAAAACCACCGCTACCAGCGGTGGTTTGTTTGCCGGATCAAGAGCTACCAACTCTTTTTC
CGAAGGTAACTGGCTTCAGCAGAGCGCAGATACCAAATACTGTTCTTCTAGTGTAGCCGTAGTTAGGCCA
CCACTTCAAGAACTCTGTAGCACCGCCTACATACCTCGCTCTGCTAATCCTGTTACCAGTGGCTGCTGCC
AGTGGCGATAAGTCGTGTCTTACCGGGTTGGACTCAAGACGATAGTTACCGGATAAGGCGCAGCGGTCGG
GCTGAACGGGGGGTTCGTGCACACAGCCCAGCTTGGAGCGAACGACCTACACCGAACTGAGATACCTACA
GCGTGAGCTATGAGAAAGCGCCACGCTTCCCGAAGGGAGAAAGGCGGACAGGTATCCGGTAAGCGGCAGG
GTCGGAACAGGAGAGCGCACGAGGGAGCTTCCAGGGGGAAACGCCTGGTATCTTTATAGTCCTGTCGGGT
TTCGCCACCTCTGACTTGAGCGTCGATTTTTGTGATGCTCGTCAGGGGGGCGGAGCCTATGGAAAAACGC
CAGCAACGCGGCCTTTTTACGGTTCCTGGCCTTTTGCTGGCCTTTTGCTCACATGTTCTTTCCTGCGTTA
TCCCCTGATTCTGTGGATAACCGTATTACCGCCATGCAT
